Addgene plasmid #77850: COL4A3BP gRNA (BRDN0001147254)
Purpose: 3rd generation lentiviral gRNA plasmid targeting human COL4A3BP
Depositing lab: John Doench & David Root. Depositing organization: Broad Institute. Publication: Optimized sgRNA design to maximize activity and minimize off-target effects of CRISPR-Cas9. Doench JG, Fusi N, Sullender M, Hegde M, Vaimberg EW, Donovan KF, Smith I, Tothova Z, Wilen C, Orchard R, Virgin HW, Listgarten J, Root DE. Nat Biotechnol. 2016 Jan 18. doi: 10.1038/nbt.3437. PubMed 26780180.
Backbone
  Vector backbone: lentiGuide-Puro
  Backbone manufacturer: Zhang Lab (Addgene plasmid # 52963)
  Vector type: Mammalian Expression, Lentiviral, CRISPR
  Selectable markers: Puromycin
Growth in bacteria
  Bacterial resistance: Ampicillin, 100 μg/mL
  Growth temperature: 37°C
  Growth strain: DH5alpha
  Copy number: High Copy
Gene/Insert
  Gene/Insert name: COL4A3BP (alt names: COL4A3BP; NM_001130105.1)
  gRNA/shRNA sequence: GAAGAAAAGGCATCTCCAGA
  Species: H. sapiens (human)
  Promoter: hU6
  Cloning method: Unknown
  Sequencing primers: 5′ U6-F; 3′ pS2-R
Terms and licenses: Academic/Nonprofit Terms; Industry Terms: Not Available to Industry
Depositor comments: The gRNA was designed to target the following Genbank reference sequence(s): NM_001130105.1,NM_005713.2,NM_031361.2. Note that this plasmid does NOT contain Cas9. It should be used in conjunction with lentiCas9-Blast (Addgene #52962) or otherwise with cell lines already expressing Cas9. Browse the full kinome gRNA library at http://www.addgene.org/pooled-library/broadgpp-human-kinome/ or visit http://www.broadinstitute.org/rnai/public/ for detailed protocols and information.
How to cite: COL4A3BP gRNA (BRDN0001147254) was a gift from John Doench & David Root (Addgene plasmid # 77850 ; http://n2t.net/addgene:77850 ; RRID:Addgene_77850)
