[The description below was written by a language model from this plasmid's Addgene catalogue record and pLannotate feature annotations shown in this document.]
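Description:
COL4A3BP gRNA (BRDN0001147254) is a third-generation lentiviral guide RNA plasmid built on the lentiGuide-Puro backbone and designed to target the human COL4A3BP gene with the Streptococcus pyogenes CRISPR/Cas9 system. It is propagated in E. coli as a high-copy plasmid through a ColE1/pUC-type origin and selected with ampicillin via the β-lactamase gene. The 8,323 nt assembled sequence also carries an f1 origin, an SV40 origin and poly(A) signal, and leftover lac and T7/T3 promoter elements from the cloning backbone.

The lentiviral transfer cassette begins with an RSV promoter fused to a truncated HIV-1 5' LTR, which drives Tat-independent production of the viral genomic RNA. This is followed by the Ψ packaging signal with a partial gag sequence and the Rev response element for Rev-dependent nuclear export. Within the cassette, a human U6 RNA polymerase III promoter transcribes the target-specific spacer joined to the gRNA scaffold. A cPPT/CTS element then aids nuclear import of the viral genome. Downstream, the EF-1α core promoter with its intron A expresses puromycin N-acetyltransferase, allowing puromycin selection of transduced mammalian cells. A WPRE enhances transcript expression, and the self-inactivating ΔU3 3' LTR closes the cassette.

The plasmid does not encode Cas9, so it must be paired with a separate Cas9 vector or used in cells that already express Cas9. The guide was designed against several COL4A3BP reference transcripts and belongs to a human kinome gRNA collection built with optimized sgRNA design rules. It is typically used for knockout of COL4A3BP.
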