Features (pLannotate 1.2.2; 29 found; start..end, strand, type, name):
     14..80      +  CDS            small t antigen (fragment): SV40 (simian virus 40) small t antigen
    106..317     +  promoter       EF-1α core promoter: core promoter for human elongation factor EF-1α
    318..1256    +  intron         EF-1α intron A: intron upstream of the start codon of human EF-1α
   1278..1877    +  CDS            PuroR (fragment): puromycin N-acetyltransferase; pac from Streptomyces; confers resistance to puromycin
   1893..2481    +  misc_feature   WPRE: woodchuck hepatitis virus posttranscriptional regulatory element
   2532..2551    +  misc_feature   cPPT/CTS (fragment): central polypurine tract and central termination sequence of HIV-1
   2553..2786    +  LTR            3' LTR (ΔU3): self-inactivating 3' long terminal repeat (LTR) from HIV-1
   2864..2985    +  polyA_signal   SV40 poly(A) signal: SV40 polyadenylation signal
   3025..3160    +  rep_origin     SV40 ori: SV40 origin of replication
   3181..3199    -  promoter       T7 promoter: promoter for bacteriophage T7 RNA polymerase
   3207..3362    +  CDS            lacZα (fragment): LacZα fragment of β-galactosidase; lacZ fragment
   3367..3795    +  rep_origin     f1 ori (sequence partly withheld): f1 bacteriophage origin of replication; arrow indicates direction of (+) strand synthesis
   3848..3952    +  promoter       AmpR promoter: bla
   3953..4813    +  CDS            AmpR: β-lactamase; bla; confers resistance to ampicillin, carbenicillin, and related antibiotics
   4984..5572    +  rep_origin     ori: high-copy-number ColE1/pMB1/pBR322/pUC origin of replication
   5755..5847    +  CDS            lacI (fragment): lac repressor; lacI; The lac repressor binds to the lac operator to inhibit transcription in E. coli. This inhibition can be relieved by adding lactose or isopropyl-β-D-thiogalactopyranoside (IPTG).
   5860..5881    +  protein_bind   CAP binding site: CAP binding activates transcription in the presence of cAMP. E. coli catabolite activator protein
   5896..5926    +  promoter       lac promoter: promoter for the E. coli lac operon
   5934..5950    +  protein_bind   lac operator: The lac repressor binds to the lac operator to inhibit transcription in E. coli. This inhibition can be relieved by adding lactose or isopropyl-β-D-thiogalactopyranoside (IPTG). lac repressor encoded by lacI
   5995..6013    +  promoter       T3 promoter: promoter for bacteriophage T3 RNA polymerase
   6041..6267    +  promoter       RSV promoter: Rous sarcoma virus enhancer/promoter
   6268..6448    +  LTR            5' LTR (truncated): truncated 5' long terminal repeat (LTR) from HIV-1
   6495..6620    +  misc_feature   HIV-1 Ψ: packaging signal of human immunodeficiency virus type 1
   6604..6967    +  CDS            HIV-1 gag (fragment): gag protein from human immunodeficiency virus 1; gag
   7113..7346    +  misc_feature   RRE: The Rev response element (RRE) of HIV-1 allows for Rev-dependent mRNA export from the nucleus to the cytoplasm.
   7723..7749    +  CDS            Rev (fragment): human immunodeficiency virus 1 (HIV-1) Rev protein; rev; enhances nuclear export of unspliced and incompletely spliced viral mRNAs
   7753..7993    +  promoter       U6 promoter: RNA polymerase III promoter for human U6 snRNA
   8023..8098    +  misc_RNA       gRNA scaffold: guide RNA scaffold for the Streptococcus pyogenes CRISPR/Cas9 system
   8154..8271    +  misc_feature   cPPT/CTS: central polypurine tract and central termination sequence of HIV-1
>Addgene plasmid #77850 | COL4A3BP gRNA (BRDN0001147254) | addgene full sequence | sequence record 188524 | Addgene Assembled Sequence
CCCGGGTGCAAAGATGGATAAAGTTTTAAACAGAGAGGAATCTTTGCAGCTAATGGACCTTCTAGGTCTT
GAAAGGAGTGGGAATTGGCTCCGGTGCCCGTCAGTGGGCAGAGCGCACATCGCCCACAGTCCCCGAGAAG
TTGGGGGGAGGGGTCGGCAATTGATCCGGTGCCTAGAGAAGGTGGCGCGGGGTAAACTGGGAAAGTGATG
TCGTGTACTGGCTCCGCCTTTTTCCCGAGGGTGGGGGAGAACCGTATATAAGTGCAGTAGTCGCCGTGAA
CGTTCTTTTTCGCAACGGGTTTGCCGCCAGAACACAGGTAAGTGCCGTGTGTGGTTCCCGCGGGCCTGGC
CTCTTTACGGGTTATGGCCCTTGCGTGCCTTGAATTACTTCCACCTGGCTGCAGTACGTGATTCTTGATC
CCGAGCTTCGGGTTGGAAGTGGGTGGGAGAGTTCGAGGCCTTGCGCTTAAGGAGCCCCTTCGCCTCGTGC
TTGAGTTGAGGCCTGGCCTGGGCGCTGGGGCCGCCGCGTGCGAATCTGGTGGCACCTTCGCGCCTGTCTC
GCTGCTTTCGATAAGTCTCTAGCCATTTAAAATTTTTGATGACCTGCTGCGACGCTTTTTTTCTGGCAAG
ATAGTCTTGTAAATGCGGGCCAAGATCTGCACACTGGTATTTCGGTTTTTGGGGCCGCGGGCGGCGACGG
GGCCCGTGCGTCCCAGCGCACATGTTCGGCGAGGCGGGGCCTGCGAGCGCGGCCACCGAGAATCGGACGG
GGGTAGTCTCAAGCTGGCCGGCCTGCTCTGGTGCCTGGCCTCGCGCCGCCGTGTATCGCCCCGCCCTGGG
CGGCAAGGCTGGCCCGGTCGGCACCAGTTGCGTGAGCGGAAAGATGGCCGCTTCCCGGCCCTGCTGCAGG
GAGCTCAAAATGGAGGACGCGGCGCTCGGGAGAGCGGGCGGGTGAGTCACCCACACAAAGGAAAAGGGCC
TTTCCGTCCTCAGCCGTCGCTTCATGTGACTCCACGGAGTACCGGGCGCCGTCCAGGCACCTCGATTAGT
TCTCGAGCTTTTGGAGTACGTCGTCTTTAGGTTGGGGGGAGGGGTTTTATGCGATGGAGTTTCCCCACAC
TGAGTGGGTGGAGACTGAAGTTAGGCCAGCTTGGCACTTGATGTAATTCTCCTTGGAATTTGCCCTTTTT
GAGTTTGGATCTTGGTTCATTCTCAAGCCTCAGACAGTGGTTCAAAGTTTTTTTCTTCCATTTCAGGTGT
CGTGACGTACGGCCACCATGACCGAGTACAAGCCCACGGTGCGCCTCGCCACCCGCGACGACGTCCCCAG
GGCCGTACGCACCCTCGCCGCCGCGTTCGCCGACTACCCCGCCACGCGCCACACCGTCGATCCGGACCGC
CACATCGAGCGGGTCACCGAGCTGCAAGAACTCTTCCTCACGCGCGTCGGGCTCGACATCGGCAAGGTGT
GGGTCGCGGACGACGGCGCCGCCGTGGCGGTCTGGACCACGCCGGAGAGCGTCGAAGCGGGGGCGGTGTT
CGCCGAGATCGGCCCGCGCATGGCCGAGTTGAGCGGTTCCCGGCTGGCCGCGCAGCAACAGATGGAAGGC
CTCCTGGCGCCGCACCGGCCCAAGGAGCCCGCGTGGTTCCTGGCCACCGTCGGAGTCTCGCCCGACCACC
AGGGCAAGGGTCTGGGCAGCGCCGTCGTGCTCCCCGGAGTGGAGGCGGCCGAGCGCGCCGGGGTGCCCGC
CTTCCTGGAGACCTCCGCGCCCCGCAACCTCCCCTTCTACGAGCGGCTCGGCTTCACCGTCACCGCCGAC
GTCGAGGTGCCCGAAGGACCGCGCACCTGGTGCATGACCCGCAAGCCCGGTGCCTGAACGCGTTAAGTCG
ACAATCAACCTCTGGATTACAAAATTTGTGAAAGATTGACTGGTATTCTTAACTATGTTGCTCCTTTTAC
GCTATGTGGATACGCTGCTTTAATGCCTTTGTATCATGCTATTGCTTCCCGTATGGCTTTCATTTTCTCC
TCCTTGTATAAATCCTGGTTGCTGTCTCTTTATGAGGAGTTGTGGCCCGTTGTCAGGCAACGTGGCGTGG
TGTGCACTGTGTTTGCTGACGCAACCCCCACTGGTTGGGGCATTGCCACCACCTGTCAGCTCCTTTCCGG
GACTTTCGCTTTCCCCCTCCCTATTGCCACGGCGGAACTCATCGCCGCCTGCCTTGCCCGCTGCTGGACA
GGGGCTCGGCTGTTGGGCACTGACAATTCCGTGGTGTTGTCGGGGAAATCATCGTCCTTTCCTTGGCTGC
TCGCCTGTGTTGCCACCTGGATTCTGCGCGGGACGTCCTTCTGCTACGTCCCTTCGGCCCTCAATCCAGC
GGACCTTCCTTCCCGCGGCCTGCTGCCGGCTCTGCGGCCTCTTCCGCGTCTTCGCCTTCGCCCTCAGACG
AGTCGGATCTCCCTTTGGGCCGCCTCCCCGCGTCGACTTTAAGACCAATGACTTACAAGGCAGCTGTAGA
TCTTAGCCACTTTTTAAAAGAAAAGGGGGGACTGGAAGGGCTAATTCACTCCCAACGAAGACAAGATCTG
CTTTTTGCTTGTACTGGGTCTCTCTGGTTAGACCAGATCTGAGCCTGGGAGCTCTCTGGCTAACTAGGGA
ACCCACTGCTTAAGCCTCAATAAAGCTTGCCTTGAGTGCTTCAAGTAGTGTGTGCCCGTCTGTTGTGTGA
CTCTGGTAACTAGAGATCCCTCAGACCCTTTTAGTCAGTGTGGAAAATCTCTAGCAGTACGTATAGTAGT
TCATGTCATCTTATTATTCAGTATTTATAACTTGCAAAGAAATGAATATCAGAGAGTGAGAGGAACTTGT
TTATTGCAGCTTATAATGGTTACAAATAAAGCAATAGCATCACAAATTTCACAAATAAAGCATTTTTTTC
ACTGCATTCTAGTTGTGGTTTGTCCAAACTCATCAATGTATCTTATCATGTCTGGCTCTAGCTATCCCGC
CCCTAACTCCGCCCATCCCGCCCCTAACTCCGCCCAGTTCCGCCCATTCTCCGCCCCATGGCTGACTAAT
TTTTTTTATTTATGCAGAGGCCGAGGCCGCCTCGGCCTCTGAGCTATTCCAGAAGTAGTGAGGAGGCTTT
TTTGGAGGCCTAGGGACGTACCCAATTCGCCCTATAGTGAGTCGTATTACGCGCGCTCACTGGCCGTCGT
TTTACAACGTCGTGACTGGGAAAACCCTGGCGTTACCCAACTTAATCGCCTTGCAGCACATCCCCCTTTC
GCCAGCTGGCGTAATAGCGAAGAGGCCCGCACCGATCGCCCTTCCCAACAGTTGCGCAGCCTGAATGGCG
AATGGG
[124 nt withheld, positions 3367-3490]
C
[91 nt withheld, positions 3492-3582]
A
[49 nt withheld, positions 3584-3632]
CCTTTGACGTTGGAGTCCACGTTCTTT
[37 nt withheld, positions 3660-3696]
ACCCTATCTCGGTCTATTCTTTTGATTTATAAGGGATTTTGCCGATTTCGGCCTATTGGTTAAAAAATGA
GCTGATTTAACAAAAATTTAACGCGAATTTTAACAAAATATTAACGCTTACAATTTAGGTGGCACTTTTC
GGGGAAATGTGCGCGGAACCCCTATTTGTTTATTTTTCTAAATACATTCAAATATGTATCCGCTCATGAG
ACAATAACCCTGATAAATGCTTCAATAATATTGAAAAAGGAAGAGTATGAGTATTCAACATTTCCGTGTC
GCCCTTATTCCCTTTTTTGCGGCATTTTGCCTTCCTGTTTTTGCTCACCCAGAAACGCTGGTGAAAGTAA
AAGATGCTGAAGATCAGTTGGGTGCACGAGTGGGTTACATCGAACTGGATCTCAACAGCGGTAAGATCCT
TGAGAGTTTTCGCCCCGAAGAACGTTTTCCAATGATGAGCACTTTTAAAGTTCTGCTATGTGGCGCGGTA
TTATCCCGTATTGACGCCGGGCAAGAGCAACTCGGTCGCCGCATACACTATTCTCAGAATGACTTGGTTG
AGTACTCACCAGTCACAGAAAAGCATCTTACGGATGGCATGACAGTAAGAGAATTATGCAGTGCTGCCAT
AACCATGAGTGATAACACTGCGGCCAACTTACTTCTGACAACGATCGGAGGACCGAAGGAGCTAACCGCT
TTTTTGCACAACATGGGGGATCATGTAACTCGCCTTGATCGTTGGGAACCGGAGCTGAATGAAGCCATAC
CAAACGACGAGCGTGACACCACGATGCCTGTAGCAATGGCAACAACGTTGCGCAAACTATTAACTGGCGA
ACTACTTACTCTAGCTTCCCGGCAACAATTAATAGACTGGATGGAGGCGGATAAAGTTGCAGGACCACTT
CTGCGCTCGGCCCTTCCGGCTGGCTGGTTTATTGCTGATAAATCTGGAGCCGGTGAGCGTGGGTCTCGCG
GTATCATTGCAGCACTGGGGCCAGATGGTAAGCCCTCCCGTATCGTAGTTATCTACACGACGGGGAGTCA
GGCAACTATGGATGAACGAAATAGACAGATCGCTGAGATAGGTGCCTCACTGATTAAGCATTGGTAACTG
TCAGACCAAGTTTACTCATATATACTTTAGATTGATTTAAAACTTCATTTTTAATTTAAAAGGATCTAGG
TGAAGATCCTTTTTGATAATCTCATGACCAAAATCCCTTAACGTGAGTTTTCGTTCCACTGAGCGTCAGA
CCCCGTAGAAAAGATCAAAGGATCTTCTTGAGATCCTTTTTTTCTGCGCGTAATCTGCTGCTTGCAAACA
AAAAAACCACCGCTACCAGCGGTGGTTTGTTTGCCGGATCAAGAGCTACCAACTCTTTTTCCGAAGGTAA
CTGGCTTCAGCAGAGCGCAGATACCAAATACTGTTCTTCTAGTGTAGCCGTAGTTAGGCCACCACTTCAA
GAACTCTGTAGCACCGCCTACATACCTCGCTCTGCTAATCCTGTTACCAGTGGCTGCTGCCAGTGGCGAT
AAGTCGTGTCTTACCGGGTTGGACTCAAGACGATAGTTACCGGATAAGGCGCAGCGGTCGGGCTGAACGG
GGGGTTCGTGCACACAGCCCAGCTTGGAGCGAACGACCTACACCGAACTGAGATACCTACAGCGTGAGCT
ATGAGAAAGCGCCACGCTTCCCGAAGGGAGAAAGGCGGACAGGTATCCGGTAAGCGGCAGGGTCGGAACA
GGAGAGCGCACGAGGGAGCTTCCAGGGGGAAACGCCTGGTATCTTTATAGTCCTGTCGGGTTTCGCCACC
TCTGACTTGAGCGTCGATTTTTGTGATGCTCGTCAGGGGGGCGGAGCCTATGGAAAAACGCCAGCAACGC
GGCCTTTTTACGGTTCCTGGCCTTTTGCTGGCCTTTTGCTCACATGTTCTTTCCTGCGTTATCCCCTGAT
TCTGTGGATAACCGTATTACCGCCTTTGAGTGAGCTGATACCGCTCGCCGCAGCCGAACGACCGAGCGCA
GCGAGTCAGTGAGCGAGGAAGCGGAAGAGCGCCCAATACGCAAACCGCCTCTCCCCGCGCGTTGGCCGAT
TCATTAATGCAGCTGGCACGACAGGTTTCCCGACTGGAAAGCGGGCAGTGAGCGCAACGCAATTAATGTG
AGTTAGCTCACTCATTAGGCACCCCAGGCTTTACACTTTATGCTTCCGGCTCGTATGTTGTGTGGAATTG
TGAGCGGATAACAATTTCACACAGGAAACAGCTATGACCATGATTACGCCAAGCGCGCAATTAACCCTCA
CTAAAGGGAACAAAAGCTGGAGCTGCAAGCTTAATGTAGTCTTATGCAATACTCTTGTAGTCTTGCAACA
TGGTAACGATGAGTTAGCAACATGCCTTACAAGGAGAGAAAAAGCACCGTGCATGCCGATTGGTGGAAGT
AAGGTGGTACGATCGTGCCTTATTAGGAAGGCAACAGACGGGTCTGACATGGATTGGACGAACCACTGAA
TTGCCGCATTGCAGAGATATTGTATTTAAGTGCCTAGCTCGATACATAAACGGGTCTCTCTGGTTAGACC
AGATCTGAGCCTGGGAGCTCTCTGGCTAACTAGGGAACCCACTGCTTAAGCCTCAATAAAGCTTGCCTTG
AGTGCTTCAAGTAGTGTGTGCCCGTCTGTTGTGTGACTCTGGTAACTAGAGATCCCTCAGACCCTTTTAG
TCAGTGTGGAAAATCTCTAGCAGTGGCGCCCGAACAGGGACTTGAAAGCGAAAGGGAAACCAGAGGAGCT
CTCTCGACGCAGGACTCGGCTTGCTGAAGCGCGCACGGCAAGAGGCGAGGGGCGGCGACTGGTGAGTACG
CCAAAAATTTTGACTAGCGGAGGCTAGAAGGAGAGAGATGGGTGCGAGAGCGTCAGTATTAAGCGGGGGA
GAATTAGATCGCGATGGGAAAAAATTCGGTTAAGGCCAGGGGGAAAGAAAAAATATAAATTAAAACATAT
AGTATGGGCAAGCAGGGAGCTAGAACGATTCGCAGTTAATCCTGGCCTGTTAGAAACATCAGAAGGCTGT
AGACAAATACTGGGACAGCTACAACCATCCCTTCAGACAGGATCAGAAGAACTTAGATCATTATATAATA
CAGTAGCAACCCTCTATTGTGTGCATCAAAGGATAGAGATAAAAGACACCAAGGAAGCTTTAGACAAGAT
AGAGGAAGAGCAAAACAAAAGTAAGACCACCGCACAGCAAGCGGCCGCTGATCTTCAGACCTGGAGGAGG
AGATATGAGGGACAATTGGAGAAGTGAATTATATAAATATAAAGTAGTAAAAATTGAACCATTAGGAGTA
GCACCCACCAAGGCAAAGAGAAGAGTGGTGCAGAGAGAAAAAAGAGCAGTGGGAATAGGAGCTTTGTTCC
TTGGGTTCTTGGGAGCAGCAGGAAGCACTATGGGCGCAGCGTCAATGACGCTGACGGTACAGGCCAGACA
ATTATTGTCTGGTATAGTGCAGCAGCAGAACAATTTGCTGAGGGCTATTGAGGCGCAACAGCATCTGTTG
CAACTCACAGTCTGGGGCATCAAGCAGCTCCAGGCAAGAATCCTGGCTGTGGAAAGATACCTAAAGGATC
AACAGCTCCTGGGGATTTGGGGTTGCTCTGGAAAACTCATTTGCACCACTGCTGTGCCTTGGAATGCTAG
TTGGAGTAATAAATCTCTGGAACAGATTTGGAATCACACGACCTGGATGGAGTGGGACAGAGAAATTAAC
AATTACACAAGCTTAATACACTCCTTAATTGAAGAATCGCAAAACCAGCAAGAAAAGAATGAACAAGAAT
TATTGGAATTAGATAAATGGGCAAGTTTGTGGAATTGGTTTAACATAACAAATTGGCTGTGGTATATAAA
ATTATTCATAATGATAGTAGGAGGCTTGGTAGGTTTAAGAATAGTTTTTGCTGTACTTTCTATAGTGAAT
AGAGTTAGGCAGGGATATTCACCATTATCGTTTCAGACCCACCTCCCAACCCCGAGGGGACCCAGAGAGG
GCCTATTTCCCATGATTCCTTCATATTTGCATATACGATACAAGGCTGTTAGAGAGATAATTAGAATTAA
TTTGACTGTAAACACAAAGATATTAGTACAAAATACGTGACGTAGAAAGTAATAATTTCTTGGGTAGTTT
GCAGTTTTAAAATTATGTTTTAAAATGGACTATCATATGCTTACCGTAACTTGAAAGTATTTCGATTTCT
TGGCTTTATATATCTTGTGGAAAGGACGAAACACCGGAAGAAAAGGCATCTCCAGAGTTTTAGAGCTAGA
AATAGCAAGTTAAAATAAGGCTAGTCCGTTATCAACTTGAAAAAGTGGCACCGAGTCGGTGCTTTTTTAA
GCTTGGCGTAACTAGATCTTGAGACAAATGGCAGTATTCATCCACAATTTTAAAAGAAAAGGGGGGATTG
GGGGGTACAGTGCAGGGGAAAGAATAGTAGACATAATAGCAACAGACATACAAACTAAAGAATTACAAAA
ACAAATTACAAAAATTCAAAATTTTCGGGTTTATTACAGGGACAGCAGAGATCCACTTTGGCGCCGGCTC
GAGGGGG
