>Addgene plasmid #77850 | COL4A3BP gRNA (BRDN0001147254) | depositor partial sequence | sequence record 145310 | Target Sequence
GAAGAAAAGGCATCTCCAGA
