>Addgene plasmid #77850 | COL4A3BP gRNA (BRDN0001147254) | addgene partial sequence | sequence record 188523 | hU6-F
TAGAAAGTAATAATTTCTTGGGTAGTTTGCAGTTTTAAAATTATGTTTTAAAATGGACTATCATATGCTT
ACCGTAACTTGAAAGTATTTCGATTTCTTGGCTTTATATATCTTGTGGAAAGGACGAAACACCGGAAGAA
AAGGCATCTCCAGAGTTTTAGAGCTAGAAATAGCAAGTTAAAATAAGGCTAGTCCGTTATCAACTTGAAA
AAGTGGCACCGAGTCGGTGCTTTTTTAAGCTTGGCGTAACTAGATCTTGAGACAAATGGCAGTATTCATC
CACAATTTTAAAAGAAAAGGGGGGATTGGGGGGTACAGTGCAGGGGAAAGAATAGTAGACATAATAGCAA
CAGACATACAAACTAAAGAATTACAAAAACAAATTACAAAAATTCAAAATTTTCGGGTTTATTACAGGGA
CAGCAGAGATCCACTTTGGCGCCGGCTCGAGGGGGCCCGGGTGCAAAGATGGATAAAGTTTTAAACAGAG
AGGAATCTTTGCAGCTAATGGACCTTCTAGGTCTTGAAAGGAGTGGGAATTGGCTCCGGTGCCCGTCAGT
GGGCAGAGCG
